Addgene plasmid #104946: JC135
Purpose: Methanol inducing HSA, and estrogen inducing hGH
Depositing lab: Timothy Lu. Depositing organization: Massachusetts Institute of Technology. Publication: Versatile and on-demand biologics co-production in yeast. Cao J, Perez-Pinera P, Lowenhaupt K, Wu MR, Purcell O, de la Fuente-Nunez C, Lu TK. Nat Commun. 2018 Jan 8;9(1):77. doi: 10.1038/s41467-017-02587-w. PubMed 29311542.
Backbone
  Vector backbone: PP117
Growth in bacteria
  Bacterial resistance: Bleocin (Zeocin), 50 μg/mL
  Growth temperature: 37°C
  Growth strain: DH5alpha
  Copy number: Unknown
Gene/Insert
  Gene/Insert name: HSA and hGH
Terms and licenses: Academic/Nonprofit Terms; Industry Terms: Not Available to Industry
How to cite: JC135 was a gift from Timothy Lu (Addgene plasmid # 104946 ; http://n2t.net/addgene:104946 ; RRID:Addgene_104946)
