[The description below was written by a language model from this plasmid's Addgene catalogue record.]
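Description:
JC135 is a yeast expression plasmid built on the PP117 backbone and designed for independently controlled production of two human therapeutic proteins, human serum albumin (HSA) and human growth hormone (hGH). According to the record, HSA expression is switched on by methanol while hGH expression is switched on by estrogen, so the two products can be induced separately or together from a single construct simply by choosing which inducer is supplied. The associated work concerns versatile, on-demand co-production of biologics in yeast, which fits this two-input, two-output arrangement.

The record does not name the promoters, the estrogen-responsive regulator, any secretion signals or tags, or the yeast species, and no feature table is provided. Methanol-inducible expression is characteristic of methylotrophic yeasts, where promoters of methanol-utilisation genes are commonly used, and estrogen control in yeast generally relies on a synthetic transcription factor containing a hormone-binding domain acting on a cognate promoter. Whether these specific parts are carried on JC135 or supplied by the host strain cannot be determined from the information given. How the plasmid is maintained in yeast, whether by genomic integration or episomally, is likewise not stated.

In bacteria the plasmid is propagated under bleomycin-family (Zeocin) selection. This marker often works in both E. coli and yeast, though the record lists it only as the bacterial resistance. The origin of replication and copy number are not recorded. The construct is suited to studies of flexible, small-scale biomanufacturing, where the ratio or timing of two recombinant proteins is set by inducer choice.
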