>Addgene plasmid #104946 | JC135 | depositor full sequence | sequence record 198914 | JC135 sequence 9169 bps
TCTTCTCGTACGAGCTTGCTCCTGATCAGCCTATCTCGCAGCTGATGAATATCTTGTGGTAGGGGTTTGG
GAAAATCATTCGAGTTTGATGTTTTTCTTGGTATTTCCCACTCCTCTTCAGAGTACAGAAGATTAAGTGA
GACCTTCGTTTGTGCGGATCCCCCACACACCATAGCTTCAAAATGTTTCTACTCCTTTTTTACTCTTCCA
GATTTTCTCGGACTCCGCGCATCGCCGTACCACTTCAAAACACCCAAGCACAGCATACTAAATTTTCCCT
CTTTCTTCCTCTAGGGTGTCGTTAATTACCCGTACTAAAGGTTTGGAAAAGAAAAAAGAGACCGCCTCGT
TTCTTTTTCTTCGTCGAAAAAGGCAATAAAAATTTTTATCACGTTTCTTTTTCTTGAAATTTTTTTTTTT
AGTTTTTTTCTCTTTCAGTGACCTCCATTGATATTTAAGTTAATAAACGGTCTTCAATTTCTCAAGTTTC
AGTTTCATTTTTCTTGTTCTATTACAACTTTTTTTACTTCTTGTTCATTAGAAAGAAAGCATAGCAATCT
AATCTAAGGGGCGGTGTTGACAATTAATCATCGGCATAGTATATCGGCATAGTATAATACGACAAGGTGA
GGAACTAAACCATGGCCAAGTTGACCAGTGCCGTTCCGGTGCTCACCGCGCGCGACGTCGCCGGAGCGGT
CGAGTTCTGGACCGACCGGCTCGGGTTCTCCCGGGACTTCGTGGAGGACGACTTCGCCGGTGTGGTCCGG
GACGACGTGACCCTGTTCATCAGCGCGGTCCAGGACCAGGTGGTGCCGGACAACACCCTGGCCTGGGTGT
GGGTGCGCGGCCTGGACGAGCTGTACGCCGAGTGGTCGGAGGTCGTGTCCACGAACTTCCGGGACGCCTC
CGGGCCGGCCATGACCGAGATCGGCGAGCAGCCGTGGGGGCGGGAGTTCGCCCTGCGCGACCCGGCCGGC
AACTGCGTGCACTTCGTGGCCGAGGAGCAGGACTGACACGTCCGACGGCGGCCCACGGGTCCCAGGCCTC
GGAGATCCGTCCCCCTTTTCCTTTGTCGATATCATGTAATTAGTTATGTCACGCTTACATTCACGCCCTC
CCCCCACATCCGCTCTAACCGAAAAGGAAGGAGTTAGACAACCTGAAGTCTAGGTCCCTATTTATTTTTT
TATAGTTATGTTAGTATTAAGAACGTTATTTATATTTCAAATTTTTCTTTTTTTTCTGTACAGACGCGTG
TACGCATGTAACATTATACTGAAAACCTTGCTTGAGAAGGTTTTGGGACGCTCGAAGGCTTTAATTTGCA
AGCTGGAGACCAAGATCTAACATCCAAAGACGAAAGGTTGAATGAAACCTTTTTGCCATCCGACATCCAC
AGGTCCATTCTCACACATAAGTGCCAAACGCAACAGGAGGGGATACACTAGCAGCAGACCGTTGCAAACG
CAGGACCTCCACTCCTCTTCTCCTCAACACCCACTTTTGCCATCGAAAAACCAGCCCAGTTATTGGGCTT
GATTGGAGCTCGCTCATTCCAATTCCTTCTATTAGGCTACTAACACCATGACTTTATTAGCCTGTCTATC
CTGGCCCCCCTGGCGAGGTTCATGTTTGTTTATTTCCGAATGCAACAAGCTCCGCATTACACCCGAACAT
CACTCCAGATGAGGGCTTTCTGAGTGTGGGGTCAAATAGTTTCATGTTCCCCAAATGGCCCAAAACTGAC
AGTTTAAACGCTGTCTTGGAACCTAATATGACAAAAGCGTGATCTCATCCAAGATGAACTAAGTTTGGTT
CGTTGAAATGCTAACGGCCAGTTGGTCAAAAAGAAACTTCCAAAAGTCGGCATACCGTTTGTCTTGTTTG
GTATTGATTGACGAATGCTCAAAAATAATCTCATTAATGCTTAGCGCAGTCTCTCTATCGCTTCTGAACC
CCGGTGCACCTGTGCCGAAACGCAAATGGGGAAACACCCGCTTTTTGGATGATTATGCATTGTCTCCACA
TTGTATGCTTCCAAGATTCTGGTGGGAATACTGCTGATAGCCTAACGTTCATGATCAAAATTTAACTGTT
CTAACCCCTACTTGACAGCAATATATAAACAGAAGGAAGCTGCCCTGTCTTAAACCTTTTTTTTTATCAT
CATTATTAGCTTACTTTCATAATTGCGACTGGTTCCAATTGACAAGCTTTTGATTTTAACGACTTTTAAC
GACAACTTGAGAAGATCAAAAAACAACTAATTATTCGAAACGATGAGATTTCCTTCAATTTTTACTGCTG
TTTTATTCGCAGCATCCTCCGCATTAGCTGCTCCAGTCAACACTACAACAGAAGATGAAACGGCACAAAT
TCCGGCTGAAGCTGTCATCGGTTACTCAGATTTAGAAGGGGATTTCGATGTTGCTGTTTTGCCATTTTCC
AACAGCACAAATAACGGGTTATTGTTTATAAATACTACTATTGCCAGCATTGCTGCTAAAGAAGAAGGGG
TATCTCTCGAGAAGAGA
[1746 nt withheld, positions 2538-4283]
TTGGGTTTGTAAACCGGTCTTGCTAGATTCTAATCAAGAGGATGTCAGAATGCCATTTGCCTGAGAGATG
CAGGCTTCATTTTTGATACTTTTTTATTTGTAACCTATATAGTATAGGATTTTTTTTGTCATTTTGTTTC
TTCTCGTACGAGCTTGCTCCTGATCAGCCTATCTCGCAGCTGATGAATATCTTGTGGTAGGGGTTTGGGA
AAATCATTCGAGTTTGATGTTTTTCTTGGTATTTCCCACTCCTCTTCAGAGTACAGAAGATTAAGTGAGA
CATGTGAGCAAAAGGCCAGCAAAAGGCCAGGAACCGTAAAAAGGCCGCGTTGCTGGCGTTTTTCCATAGG
CTCCGCCCCCCTGACGAGCATCACAAAAATCGACGCTCAAGTCAGAGGTGGCGAAACCCGACAGGACTAT
AAAGATACCAGGCGTTTCCCCCTGGAAGCTCCCTCGTGCGCTCTCCTGTTCCGACCCTGCCGCTTACCGG
ATACCTGTCCGCCTTTCTCCCTTCGGGAAGCGTGGCGCTTTCTCAATGCTCACGCTGTAGGTATCTCAGT
TCGGTGTAGGTCGTTCGCTCCAAGCTGGGCTGTGTGCACGAACCCCCCGTTCAGCCCGACCGCTGCGCCT
TATCCGGTAACTATCGTCTTGAGTCCAACCCGGTAAGACACGACTTATCGCCACTGGCAGCAGCCACTGG
TAACAGGATTAGCAGAGCGAGGTATGTAGGCGGTGCTACAGAGTTCTTGAAGTGGTGGCCTAACTACGGC
TACACTAGAAGGACAGTATTTGGTATCTGCGCTCTGCTGAAGCCAGTTACCTTCGGAAAAAGAGTTGGTA
GCTCTTGATCCGGCAAACAAACCACCGCTGGTAGCGGTGGTTTTTTTGTTTGCAAGCAGCAGATTACGCG
CAGAAAAAAAGGATCTCAAGAAGATCCTTTGATCTTTTCTACGGGGTCTGACGCTCAGTGGAACGAAAAC
TCACGTTAAGGGATTTTGGTCATGAGATCAGATCTGAGCTCGTTTGGCCGTGGCCGTGCTCGTCCTCGTC
GGCCGGCTTGTCGACGACGGCGGTCTCCGTCGTCAGGATCATCCGGGCCACAAGCTTGCTGACAGAAGCC
TCAAGAAAAAAAAAATTCTTCTTCGACTATGCTGGAGGCAGAGATGATCGAGCCGGTAGTTAACTATATA
TAGCTAAATTGGTTCCATCACCTCGAGTCCACACACCATAGCTTCAAAATGTTTCTACTCCTTTTTTACT
CTTCCAGATTTTCTCGGACTCCGCGCATCGCCGTACCACTTCAAAACACCCAAGCACAGCATACTAAATT
TCCCCTCTTTCTTCCTCTAGGGTGTCGTTAATTACCCGTACTAAAGGTTTGGAAAAGAAAAAAGAGACCG
CCTCGTTTCTTTTTCTTCGTCGAAAAAGGCAATAAAAATTTTTATCACGTTTCTTTTTCTTGAAAATTTT
TTTTTTGATTTTTTTCTCTTTCGATGACCTCCCATTGATATTTAAGTTAATAAACGGTCTTCAATTTCTC
AAGTTTCAGTTTCATTTTTCTTGTTCTATTACAACTTTTTTTACTTCTTGCTCATTAGAAAGAAAGCATA
GCAATCTAATCTAAGGACGGCAACTAGTAAAAATGCGCGGAGCTCCTAAGAAAAAGCGCAAAGTCCGGCC
GGCATCTAGACCCGGGGAGCGCCCCTTCCAGTGTCGCATTTGCATGCGGAACTTTTCGCGCCAGGACAGG
CTTGACAGGCATACCCGTACTCATACCGGTGAAAAACCGTTTCAGTGTCGGATCTGTATGCGAAATTTCT
CCCAGAAGGAGCACTTGGCGGGGCATCTACGTACGCACACCGGCGAGAAGCCATTCCAATGCCGAATATG
CATGCGCAACTTCAGTCGCCGCGACAACCTGAACCGGCACCTAAAAACCCACCTGAGGAACATATGCGGC
GGAGGCACACCTGCAGCTGCGTCGACTCTAGAGGATCCATCTGCTGGAGACATGAGAGCTGCCAACCTTT
GGCCAAGCCCGCTCATGATCAAACGCTCTAAGAAGAACAGCCTGGCCTTGTCCCTGACGGCCGACCAGAT
GGTCAGTGCCTTGTTGGATGCTGAGCCCCCCATACTCTATTCCGAGTATGATCCTACCAGACCCTTCAGT
GAAGCTTCGATGATGGGCTTACTGACCAACCTGGCAGACAGGGAGCTGGTTCACATGATCAACTGGGCGA
AGAGGGTGCCAGGCTTTGTGGATTTGACCCTCCATGATCAGGTCCACCTTCTAGAATGTGCCTGGCTAGA
GATCCTGATGATTGGTCTCGTCTGGCGCTCCATGGAGCACCCAGTGAAGCTACTGTTTGCTCCTAACTTG
CTCTTGGACAGGAACCAGGGAAAATGTGTAGAGGGCATGGTGGAGATCTTCGACATGCTGCTGGCTACAT
CATCTCGGTTCCGCATGATGAATCTGCAGGGAGAGGAGTTTGTGTGCCTCAAATCTATTATTTTGCTTAA
TTCTGGAGTGTACACATTTCTGTCCAGCACCCTGAAGTCTCTGGAAGAGAAGGACCATATCCACCGAGTC
CTGGACAAGATCACAGACACTTTGATCCACCTGATGGCCAAGGCAGGCCTGACCCTGCAGCAGCAGCACC
AGCGGCTGGCCCAGCTCCTCCTCATCCTCTCCCACATCAGGCACATGAGTAACAAAGGCATGGAGCATCT
GTACAGCATGAAGTGCAAGAACGTGGTGCCCCTCTATGACCTGCTGCTGGAGATGCTGGACGCCCACCGC
CTACATGCGCCCACTAGCCGTGGAGGGGCATCCGTGGAGGAGACGGACCAAAGCCACTTGGCCACTGCGG
GCTCTACTTCATCGCCTAGGGCCGACGCGCTGGACGATTTCGATCTCGACATGCTGGGTTCTGATGCCCT
CGATGACTTTGACCTGGATATGTTGGGAAGCGACGCATTGGATGACTTTGATCTGGACATGCTCGGCTCC
GATGCTCTGGACGATTTCGATCTCGATATGTTAATTAACTACCCGTACGACGTTCCGGACTACGCTTCTT
GAGGTACCATCGGTAGACCGGTCTTGCTAGATTCTAATCAAGAGGATGTCAGAATGCCATTTGCCTGAGA
GATGCAGGCTTCATTTTTGATACTTTTTTATTTGTAACCTATATAGTATAGGATTTTTTTTGTCATTTTG
TTTCTTCTCGTACGAGCTTGCTCCTGATCAGCCTATCTCGCAGCTGATGAATATCTTGTGGTAGGGGTTT
GGGAAAATCATTCGAGTTTGATGTTTTTCTTGGTATTTCCCACTCCTCTTCAGAGTACAGAAGATTAAGT
GAGAGCTAGCATATCATATAGAAGTCATCGCGGCAGATCAATTCATCAATCGGAGTGAGGATATTGCGAG
TTTACCACCATCAATCGGAGTGAGGATCTCCAATTGGTGACGGTCCAGTCATCAATCGGAGTGAGGATTC
AGCTGCTTCTCGAGGCCGCACATCAATCGGAGTGAGGATGTACAGGGTGGGCTGTTCCACCATCAATCGG
AGTGAGGATTTGCGTCAATGGGGCGGAGTTCATCAATCGGAGTGAGGATATCGAAGTCATCGAGAGCACT
CATCAATCGGAGTGAGGATATACTCCACCCATTGACGTCACATCAATCGGAGTGAGGATTGGAACCAGAA
GGGTCTCTTCATCAATCGGAGTGAGGATACCCTATGGGCGCGCCGTCGCTGGCAATAATAGCGGGCGGAC
GCATGTCATGAGATTATTGGAAACCACCAGAATCGAATATAAAAGGCGAACACCTTTCCCAATTTTGGTT
TCCCCTGACCCAAAGACTTTAAATTTAATTTATTTGTCCCTATTTCAATCAATTGAACAACTATCAAAAC
ACAGAATTCATGAGATTTCCTTCAATTTTTACTGCTGTTTTATTCGCAGCATCCTCCGCATTAGCTGCTC
CAGTCAACACTACAACAGAAGATGAAACGGCACAAATTCCGGCTGAAGCTGTCATCGGTTACTCAGATTT
AGAAGGGGATTTCGATGTTGCTGTTTTGCCATTTTCCAACAGCACAAATAACGGGTTATTGTTTATAAAT
ACTACTATTGCCAGCATTGCTGCTAAAGAAGAAGGGGTATCTCTCGAGAAGAGATTCCCAACCATTCCCT
TATCTAGACTTTTTGACAACGCTATGCTCCGCGCCCATCGTCTGCACCAGCTGGCCTTTGACACCTACCA
GGAGTTTGAAGAAGCCTATATCCCAAAGGAACAGAAGTATTCATTCCTGCAGAACCCCCAGACCTCCCTC
TGTTTCTCAGAGTCTATTCCGACACCCTCCAACAGGGAGGAAACACAACAGAAATCCAACCTAGAGCTGC
TCCGCATCTCCCTGCTGCTCATCCAGTCGTGGCTGGAGCCCGTGCAGTTCCTCAGGAGTGTCTTCGCCAA
CAGCCTGGTGTACGGCGCCTCTGACAGCAACGTCTATGACCTCCTAAAGGACCTAGAGGAAGGCATCCAA
ACGCTGATGGGGAGGCTGGAAGATGGCAGCCCCCGGACTGGGCAGATCTTCAAGCAGACCTACAGCAAGT
TCGACACAAACTCACACAACGATGACGCACTACTCAAGAACTACGGGCTGCTCTACTGCTTCAGGAAGGA
CATGGACAAGGTCGAGACATTCCTGCGCATCGTGCAGTGCCGCTCTGTGGAGGGCAGCTGTGGCTTCTAG
ACCGGTCTTGCTAGATTCTAATCAAGAGGATGTCAGAATGCCATTTGCCTGAGAGATGCAGGCTTCATTT
TTGATACTTTTTTATTTGTAACCTATATAGTATAGGATTTTTTTTGTCATTTTGTT
